>Addgene plasmid #162789 | pHYP-NPC-10H | addgene full sequence | sequence record 333793 | Addgene NGS Result
GGCAACAGCTGATTGCCCTTCACCGCCTGGCCCTGAGAGAGTTGCAGCAAGCGGTCCACGCTGGTTTGCC
CCAGCAGGCGAAAATCCTGTTTGATGGTGGTTAACGGCGGGATATAACATGAGCTGTCTTCGGTATCGTC
GTATCCCACTACCGAGATATCCGCACCAACGCGCAGCCCGGACTCGGTAATGGCGCGCATTGCGCCCAGC
GCCATCTGATCGTTGGCAACCAGCATCGCAGTGGGAACGATGCCCTCATTCAGCATTTGCATGGTTTGTT
GAAAACCGGACATGGCACTCCAGTCGCCTTCCCGTTCCGCTATCGGCTGAATTTGATTGCGAGTGAGATA
TTTATGCCAGCCAGCCAGACGCAGACGCGCCGAGACAGAACTTAATGGGCCCGCTAACAGCGCGATTTGC
TGGTGACCCAATGCGACCAGATGCTCCACGCCCAGTCGCGTACCGTCTTCATGGGAGAAAATAATACTGT
TGATGGGTGTCTGGTCAGAGACATCAAGAAATAACGCCGGAACATTAGTGCAGGCAGCTTCCACAGCAAT
GGCATCCTGGTCATCCAGCGGATAGTTAATGATCAGCCCACTGACGCGTTGCGCGAGAAGATTGTGCACC
GCCGCTTTACAGGCTTCGACGCCGCTTCGTTCTACCATCGACACCACCACGCTGGCACCCAGTTGATCGG
CGCGAGATTTAATCGCCGCGACAATTTGCGACGGCGCGTGCAGGGCCAGACTGGAGGTGGCAACGCCAAT
CAGCAACGACTGTTTGCCCGCCAGTTGTTGTGCCACGCGGTTGGGAATGTAATTCAGCTCCGCCATCGCC
GCTTCCACTTTTTCCCGCGTTTTCGCAGAAACGTGGCTGGCCTGGTTCACCACGCGGGAAACGGTCTGAT
AAGAGACACCGGCATACTCTGCGACATCGTATAACGTTACTGGTTTCACATTCACCACCCTGAATTGACT
CTCTTCCGGGCGCTATCATGCCATACCGCGAAAGGTTTTGCGCCATTCGATGGTGTCCGGGATCTCGACG
CTCTCCCTTATGCGACTCCTGCATTAGGAAGCAGCCCAGTAGTAGGTTGAGGCCGTTGAGCACCGCCGCC
GCAAGGAATGGTGCATGCAAGGAGATGGCGCCCAACAGTCCCCCGGCCACGGGGCCTGCCACCATACCCA
CGCCGAAACAAGCGCTCATGAGCCCGAAGTGGCGAGCCCGATCTTCCCCATCGGTGATGTCGGCGATATA
GGCGCCAGCAACCGCACCTGTGGCGCCGGTGATGCCGGCCACGATGCGTCCGGCGTAGAGGATCGAGATC
TCGATCCCGCGAAATTAATACGACTCACTATAGGGGAATTGTGAGCGGATAACAATTCCCCTCTAGAAAT
AATTTTGTTTAACTTTAAGAAGGAGATATACCATGTCAGACAATGGTCCTCAGAACCAGCGTAATGCTCC
TAGGATCACTTTCGGCGGTCCAAGTGATTCGACCGGCAGCAATCAAAATGGTGAGCGATCCGGGGCGCGT
AGCAAGCAGCGCCGCCCTCAAGGTCTCCCGAACAATACAGCGTCTTGGTTCACTGCGCTGACGCAGCATG
GAAAGGAGGATCTTAAGTTTCCGCGTGGGCAGGGCGTGCCGATCAACACAAACAGTTCCCCAGATGATCA
GATAGGCTACTACCGGCGCGCGACGCGACGAATACGCGGCGGAGACGGCAAGATGAAGGACCTGAGTCCG
CGGTGGTACTTTTACTATCTGGGCACAGGGCCAGAAGCGGGCCTACCGTACGGCGCCAACAAAGATGGCA
TCATATGGGTAGCGACAGAAGGGGCCCTGAACACCCCTAAGGATCATATTGGCACAAGGAACCCTGCCAA
CAATGCTGCCATCGTGCTTCAACTCCCGCAAGGTACTACTTTGCCGAAGGGCTTCTACGCAGAGGGTTCG
CGCGGTGGCTCACAGGCGAGTTCACGCAGTAGTAGTCGGTCCCGGAATTCATCCCGAAACTCGACACCCG
GCTCTAGCCGTGGTACTAGCCCAGCTAGAATGGCAGGCAATGGAGGGGATGCCGCGCTAGCCTTGCTGCT
CCTCGATAGACTCAACCAGCTCGAAAGCAAGATGTCAGGAAAGGGCCAGCAGCAGCAAGGACAGACTGTG
ACGAAGAAAAGCGCGGCTGAAGCGAGCAAGAAGCCAAGACAAAAGCGCACCGCAACAAAGGCGTACAATG
TTACACAGGCTTTTGGAAGACGCGGTCCGGAACAAACGCAGGGTAATTTTGGAGACCAAGAGTTAATTAG
GCAGGGTACGGACTACAAGCATTGGCCTCAGATCGCCCAATTTGCCCCGTCGGCGTCCGCGTTCTTTGGG
ATGTCGCGCATTGGAATGGAAGTTACCCCGAGCGGCACCTGGTTAACATACACCGGTGCAATTAAGCTAG
ATGATAAAGATCCAAACTTCAAAGACCAAGTAATTCTACTCAACAAGCACATCGATGCCTACAAGACTTT
TCCTCCAACAGAGCCTAAGAAGGACAAGAAGAAGAAAGCTGACGAAACTCAGGCACTACCCCAACGTCAA
AAGAAGCAACAGACAGTCACACTCCTTCCCGCCGCGGATTTAGATGATTTCTCGAAACAGCTGCAACAGT
CAATGTCTAGCGCGGATAGTACACAGGCGCATCACCATCATCACCACCATCACCATCACTGATAAGCTTG
CGGCCGCACTCGAGCACCACCACCACCACCACTGAGATCCGGCTGCTAACAAAGCCCGAAAGGAAGCTGA
GTTGGCTGCTGCCACCGCTGAGCAATAACTAGCATAACCCCTTGGGGCCTCTAAACGGGTCTTGAGGGGT
TTTTTGCTGAAAGGAGGAACTATATCCGGATTGGCGAATGGG
[124 nt withheld, positions 2913-3036]
C
[91 nt withheld, positions 3038-3128]
A
[49 nt withheld, positions 3130-3178]
CCTTTGACGTTGGAGTCCACGTTCTTT
[37 nt withheld, positions 3206-3242]
ACCCTATCTCGGTCTATTCTTTTGATTTAGTGCATGCACAACATCAGCAAGGAGAAAGGGGCTACCGGCG
AACCAGCAGCCCCTTTATAAAGGCGCTTCAGTAGTCAGACCAGCATCAGTCCTGAAAAGGCGGGCCTGCG
CCCGCCTCCAGGTTGCTACTTACCGGATTCGTAAGCCATGAAAGCCGCCACCTCCCTGTGTCCGTCTCTG
TAACGAATCTCGCACAGCGATTTTCGTGTCAGATAAGTGAATATCAACAGTGTGAGACACACGATCAACA
CACACCAGACAAGGGAACTTGTGGTAGTTTCATGGCCTTCTTCTCCTTGCGCAAAGCGCGGTAAGAGGCT
ATCCTGATGTGGACTAGACATAGGGATGCCTCGTGGTGGTTAATGAAAATTAACTTACTACGGGGCTATC
TTCTTTCTGCCACACAACACGGCAACAAACCACCTTCACGTCATGAGGCAGAAAGCCTCAAGCGCCGGGC
ACATCATAGCCCATATACCTGCACGCTGACCACACTCACTTTCCCTGAAAATAATCCGCTCATTCAGACC
GTTCACGGGAAATCCGTGTGATTGTTGCCGCATCACGCTGCCTCCCGGAGTTTGTTGGATCCACTAAGGG
ATTTTGCCGATTTCGGCCTATTGGTTAAAAAATGAGCTGATTTAACAAAAATTTAACGCGAATTTTAACA
AAATATTAACGCTTACAATTTAGGTGGCACTTTTCGGGGAAATGTGCGCGGAACCCCTATTTGTTTATTT
TTCTAAATACATTCAAATATGTATCCGCTCATGAATTAATTCTTAGAAAAACTCATCGAGCATCAAATGA
AACTGCAATTTATTCATATCAGGATTATCAATACCATATTTTTGAAAAAGCCGTTTCTGTAATGAAGGAG
AAAACTCACCGAGGCAGTTCCATAGGATGGCAAGATCCTGGTATCGGTCTGCGATTCCGACTCGTCCAAC
ATCAATACAACCTATTAATTTCCCCTCGTCAAAAATAAGGTTATCAAGTGAGAAATCACCATGAGTGACG
ACTGAATCCGGTGAGAATGGCAAAAGTTTATGCATTTCTTTCCAGACTTGTTCAACAGGCCAGCCATTAC
GCTCGTCATCAAAATCACTCGCATCAACCAAACCGTTATTCATTCGTGATTGCGCCTGAGCGAGACGAAA
TACGCGATCGCTGTTAAAAGGACAATTACAAACAGGAATCGAATGCAACCGGCGCAGGAACACTGCCAGC
GCATCAACAATATTTTCACCTGAATCAGGATATTCTTCTAATACCTGGAATGCTGTTTTCCCGGGGATCG
CAGTGGTGAGTAACCATGCATCATCAGGAGTACGGATAAAATGCTTGATGGTCGGAAGAGGCATAAATTC
CGTCAGCCAGTTTAGTCTGACCATCTCATCTGTAACATCATTGGCAACGCTACCTTTGCCATGTTTCAGA
AACAACTCTGGCGCATCGGGCTTCCCATACAATCGATAGATTGTCGCACCTGATTGCCCGACATTATCGC
GAGCCCATTTATACCCATATAAATCAGCATCCATGTTGGAATTTAATCGCGGCCTAGAGCAAGACGTTTC
CCGTTGAATATGGCTCATAACACCCCTTGTATTACTGTTTATGTAAGCAGACAGTTTTATTGTTCATGAC
CAAAATCCCTTAACGTGAGTTTTCGTTCCACTGAGCGTCAGACCCCGTAGAAAAGATCAAAGGATCTTCT
TGAGATCCTTTTTTTCTGCGCGTAATCTGCTGCTTGCAAACAAAAAAACCACCGCTACCAGCGGTGGTTT
GTTTGCCGGATCAAGAGCTACCAACTCTTTTTCCGAAGGTAACTGGCTTCAGCAGAGCGCAGATACCAAA
TACTGTCCTTCTAGTGTAGCCGTAGTTAGGCCACCACTTCAAGAACTCTGTAGCACCGCCTACATACCTC
GCTCTGCTAATCCTGTTACCAGTGGCTGCTGCCAGTGGCGATAAGTCGTGTCTTACCGGGTTGGACTCAA
GACGATAGTTACCGGATAAGGCGCAGCGGTCGGGCTGAACGGGGGGTTCGTGCACACAGCCCAGCTTGGA
GCGAACGACCTACACCGAACTGAGATACCTACAGCGTGAGCTATGAGAAAGCGCCACGCTTCCCGAAGGG
AGAAAGGCGGACAGGTATCCGGTAAGCGGCAGGGTCGGAACAGGAGAGCGCACGAGGGAGCTTCCAGGGG
GAAACGCCTGGTATCTTTATAGTCCTGTCGGGTTTCGCCACCTCTGACTTGAGCGTCGATTTTTGTGATG
CTCGTCAGGGGGGCGGAGCCTATGGAAAAACGCCAGCAACGCGGCCTTTTTACGGTTCCTGGCCTTTTGC
TGGCCTTTTGCTCACATGTTCTTTCCTGCGTTATCCCCTGATTCTGTGGATAACCGTATTACCGCCTTTG
AGTGAGCTGATACCGCTCGCCGCAGCCGAACGACCGAGCGCAGCGAGTCAGTGAGCGAGGAAGCGGAAGA
GCGCCTGATGCGGTATTTTCTCCTTACGCATCTGTGCGGTATTTCACACCGCAATGGTGCACTCTCAGTA
CAATCTGCTCTGATGCCGCATAGTTAAGCCAGTAGCACCCGTGGGGCCGCCATGCCGGCGATAATGGCCT
GCTTCTCGCCGAAACGTTTGGTGGCGGGACCAGTGACGAAGGCTTGAGCGAGGGCGTGCAAGATTCCGAA
TACCGCAAGCGACAGGCCGATCATCGTCGCGCTCCAGCGAAAGCGGTCCTCGCCGAAAATGACCCAGAGC
GCTGCCGGCACCTGTCCTACGAGTTGCATGATAAAGAAGACAGTCATAAGTGCGGCGACGATAGTCATGC
CCCGCGCCCACCGGAAGGAGCTGACTGGGTTGAAGGCTCTCAAGGGCATCGGTCGAGATCCCGGTGCCTA
ATGAGTGAGCTAACTTACATTAATTGCGTTGCGCTCACTGCCCGCTTTCCAGTCGGGAAACCTGTCGTGC
CAGCTGCATTAATGAATCGGCCAACGCGCGGGGAGAGGCGGTTTGCGTATTGGGCGCCAGGGTGGTTTTT
CTTTTCACCAGTGAGACG
Features (pLannotate 1.2.2; 20 found; start..end, strand, type, name):
    960..1037    -  promoter       lacI promoter: lacI
   1045..1324    -  CDS            TcR (fragment): tetracycline efflux protein; tet; confers resistance to tetracycline
   1346..1364    +  promoter       T7 promoter: promoter for bacteriophage T7 RNA polymerase
   1365..1389    +  protein_bind   lac operator: The lac repressor binds to the lac operator to inhibit transcription in E. coli. This inhibition can be relieved by adding lactose or isopropyl-β-D-thiogalactopyranoside (IPTG). lac repressor encoded by lacI
   1404..1426    +  RBS            RBS: efficient ribosome binding site from bacteriophage T7 gene 10 (Olins and Rangwala, 1989)
   1433..2689    +  CDS            N: NCAP_SARS2 - Experimental evidence at protein level: Swiss-Prot protein existence level 1. Packages the positive strand viral genome RNA into a helical ribonucleocapsid (RNP) and plays a fundamental role during virion assembly through its interactions with the viral genome and membrane protein M. Plays an important role in enhancing the efficiency of subgenomic viral RNA transcription as well as viral replication (By similarity). May modulate transforming growth factor-beta signaling by binding host smad3 (By similarity). From Severe acute respiratory syndrome coronavirus 2 (2019-nCoV) (SARS-C
   2745..2762    +  CDS            9xHis (fragment): 9xHis affinity tag
   2772..2821    +  CDS            SET1 (fragment): solubility-enhancement tag derived from T7 phage gene 10B
   2829..2876    +  terminator     T7 terminator: transcription terminator for bacteriophage T7 RNA polymerase
   2913..3271    +  rep_origin     f1 ori (sequence partly withheld): f1 bacteriophage origin of replication; arrow indicates direction of (+) strand synthesis
   3401..3541    -  CDS            flmA (fragment): FLMA_ECOLI - Also known as ORF52 From Escherichia coli (strain K12).
   3552..3728    -  ncRNA          sok: Accession: RF01794 - sok antitoxin (CssrC)
   3867..3963    +  rep_origin     M13 ori (fragment): M13 bacteriophage origin of replication; arrow indicates direction of (+) strand synthesis
   3989..4046    +  promoter       AmpR promoter (fragment): bla
   4055..4870    -  CDS            KanR: aminoglycoside phosphotransferase; aph(3')-Ia; confers resistance to kanamycin in bacteria or G418 (Geneticin®) in eukaryotes
   4992..5580    +  rep_origin     ori: high-copy-number ColE1/pMB1/pBR322/pUC origin of replication
   5766..5866    -  misc_feature   bom (fragment): basis of mobility region from pBR322
   5877..6168    -  CDS            TcR (fragment): tetracycline efflux protein; tet; confers resistance to tetracycline
   6183..6204    -  protein_bind   CAP binding site: CAP binding activates transcription in the presence of cAMP. E. coli catabolite activator protein
   6217..959     -  CDS            lacI (across the origin): lac repressor; lacI; The lac repressor binds to the lac operator to inhibit transcription in E. coli. This inhibition can be relieved by adding lactose or isopropyl-β-D-thiogalactopyranoside (IPTG).
