[The description below was written by a language model from this plasmid's Addgene catalogue record and pLannotate feature annotations shown in this document.]
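Description:
pHYP-NPC-10H is a bacterial expression plasmid built on a modified pET28 backbone for producing the SARS-CoV-2 nucleocapsid phosphoprotein (N, also NP) in E. coli. The sequenced plasmid is about 6.3 kb and replicates from a ColE1/pMB1-type origin, with selection by a kanamycin resistance gene (aph(3')-Ia). According to the record, the backbone was altered in two ways. The Rop element was deleted, which removes a negative regulator of copy number and fits the high-copy designation. A Hok/Sok element was also added. This is a toxin–antitoxin post-segregational killing system that eliminates daughter cells that lose the plasmid, improving plasmid retention during culture. The feature table shows it as a sok antitoxin RNA next to a hok-family (flmA-like) toxin fragment. An f1 origin and short remnants of tetracycline resistance, bom and other backbone sequences are also annotated and appear to be vestigial.

The synthetic N coding sequence lies downstream of a T7lac promoter (a T7 promoter followed by a lac operator) and the T7 gene 10 ribosome binding site, and is followed by the T7 terminator. A plasmid-borne lacI gene supplies the repressor, so expression is held off until IPTG induction in a host that provides T7 RNA polymerase, such as BL21(DE3). A standard cloning strain is used for propagation. The protein carries a C-terminal 10xHis tag for metal-affinity purification, which the automated annotation detects only as a partial His-tag match. The associated publication examined how RNA admixture alters the antigenic properties of the recombinant nucleoprotein, so the construct serves as a source of purified N antigen for that kind of immunochemical work.
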