Addgene plasmid #162789: pHYP-NPC-10H
Purpose: SARS-CoV-2 Nucleocapsid Protein expression in E.coli
Depositing lab: Ivan Vorobiev. Depositing organization: Federal Research Centre "Fundamentals of Biotechnology" of the Russian Academy of Sciences. Publication: Antigenic properties of the SARS-CoV-2 nucleoprotein are altered by the RNA admixture. Kolesov DE, Sinegubova MV, Safenkova IV, Vorobiev II, Orlova NA. PeerJ. 2022 Jan 7;10:e12751. doi: 10.7717/peerj.12751. eCollection 2022. PubMed 35036106.
Backbone
  Vector backbone: pET28
  Backbone manufacturer: Novagen
  Backbone size w/o insert (bp): 5369
  Modifications to backbone: Hok/Sok element added, Rop-element deleted
  Vector type: Bacterial Expression
Growth in bacteria
  Bacterial resistance: Kanamycin, 50 μg/mL
  Growth temperature: 37°C
  Growth strain: DH5alpha
  Growth instructions: DH5alpha for cloning, BL21(DE3) for protein induction
  Copy number: High Copy
Gene/Insert
  Gene/Insert name: Nucleocapsid phosphoprotein [Severe acute respiratory syndrome coronavirus 2] (alt name: NP)
  Species: Severe acute respiratory syndrome coronavirus 2
  Insert size (bp): 1293
  GenBank ID: YP_009724397.2
  Entrez Gene: N (a.k.a. GU280_gp10)
  Promoter: T7lac
  Tag / fusion protein: 10xHis (C terminal on insert)
  Cloning method: Restriction Enzyme; 5′ cloning site NcoI/PciI (destroyed during cloning); 3′ cloning site HindIII (not destroyed)
  Sequencing primers: 5′ T7prom TAATACGACTCACTATAGGG; 3′ T7term GCTAGTTATTGCTCAGCGG
Resource information
  A portion of this plasmid was derived from a plasmid made by: Insert DNA was synthesized by Twist Bioscience
Terms and licenses: Academic/Nonprofit Terms; Industry Terms: Not Available to Industry
How to cite: pHYP-NPC-10H was a gift from Ivan Vorobiev (Addgene plasmid # 162789 ; http://n2t.net/addgene:162789 ; RRID:Addgene_162789)
